Addgene plasmid #44650: pFA6a-link-yETSapphire-CaUra3
Depositing lab: Kurt Thorn. Depositing organization: Harvard University.
Backbone
  Vector backbone: pFA6a-link
  Vector type: Yeast Expression
  Selectable markers: URA3
Growth in bacteria
  Bacterial resistance: Ampicillin, 100 μg/mL
  Growth temperature: 37°C
  Growth strain: DH5alpha
  Copy number: Unknown
Gene/Insert
  Gene/Insert name: Turbo Sapphire (alt name: T-Sapphire)
Terms and licenses: Academic/Nonprofit Terms; Industry Terms: Not Available to Industry
Depositor comments: This vector is derived from the sequences published in “Optimized cassettes for fluorescent protein tagging in Saccharomyces cerevisiae.” Sheff MA, Thorn KS. Yeast. 2004 Jun;21(8):661-70. yETSapphire was generated by mutagenizing yEGFP to the sequence published in "Efficiently folding and circularly permuted variants of the Sapphire mutant of GFP." Zapata-Hommer O, Griesbeck O. BMC Biotechnol. 2003 May 22;3:5. Epub 2003 May 22.
How to cite: pFA6a-link-yETSapphire-CaUra3 was a gift from Kurt Thorn (Addgene plasmid # 44650 ; http://n2t.net/addgene:44650 ; RRID:Addgene_44650)
