[The description below was written by a language model from this plasmid's Addgene catalogue record and pLannotate feature annotations shown in this document.]
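Description:
pFA6a-link-yETSapphire-CaUra3 is a yeast fluorescent-protein tagging plasmid built on the pFA6a-link backbone, one of a series of optimized cassettes for tagging proteins in Saccharomyces cerevisiae. It is maintained in E. coli through a high-copy ColE1/pUC-type origin and an ampicillin resistance gene (β-lactamase with its own promoter). The feature table shows no yeast replication origin or centromere, which fits a plasmid that serves as a source of a cassette for use in yeast rather than as an episomal expression vector. Small fragments annotated as lacI, rop and bom are remnants of the bacterial backbone, and T7 and SP6 promoters flank the cassette region.

The payload is yETSapphire, a yeast codon-optimized version of Turbo Sapphire (T-Sapphire), which the depositor made by mutagenizing yEGFP to match the published efficiently folding Sapphire variant of GFP. Because of this ancestry, the automated annotation labels the coding sequence as yeGFP. No promoter is annotated upstream of the fluorescent protein, which lies at the very start of the record. This is consistent with a design in which the "link" sequence of the backbone joins the reporter in frame to a gene of interest, so that expression comes from that gene's own promoter, although the record does not spell this out. The ADH1 terminator follows the reporter. Downstream is the selection module, a URA3 gene placed between the Ashbya gossypii TEF promoter and terminator. The plasmid name indicates a Candida albicans URA3 (CaUra3), although the annotation tool matched it to the S. cerevisiae orthologue. It allows selection by uracil prototrophy in ura3 yeast strains.
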