Features (pLannotate 1.2.2; 13 found; start..end, strand, type, name):
      5..721     +  CDS            yeGFP: yeast-enhanced green fluorescent protein codons optimized for translation in S. cerevisiae and C. albicans
    742..929     +  terminator     ADH1 terminator: S. cerevisiae ADH1; transcription terminator for the S. cerevisiae alcohol dehydrogenase 1 (ADH1) gene
   1004..1347    +  promoter       TEF promoter: Ashbya gossypii TEF promoter
   1366..2154    +  CDS            URA3: PYRF_YEAST - Experimental evidence at protein level: Swiss-Prot protein existence level 1. From Saccharomyces cerevisiae (strain ATCC 204508 / S288c) (Baker's yeast).
   2166..2363    +  terminator     TEF terminator: Ashbya gossypii TEF terminator
   2471..2489    -  promoter       T7 promoter: promoter for bacteriophage T7 RNA polymerase
   2511..2564    -  CDS            lacI (fragment): lac repressor; lacI; The lac repressor binds to the lac operator to inhibit transcription in E. coli. This inhibition can be relieved by adding lactose or isopropyl-β-D-thiogalactopyranoside (IPTG).
   2747..3335    -  rep_origin     ori: high-copy-number ColE1/pMB1/pBR322/pUC origin of replication
   3506..4366    -  CDS            AmpR: β-lactamase; bla; confers resistance to ampicillin, carbenicillin, and related antibiotics
   4367..4471    -  promoter       AmpR promoter: bla
   4566..4601    +  CDS            rop (fragment): Rop protein, which maintains plasmids at low copy number; rop
   4703..4754    +  misc_feature   bom (fragment): basis of mobility region from pBR322
   4817..4835    +  promoter       SP6 promoter: promoter for bacteriophage SP6 RNA polymerase
>Addgene plasmid #44650 | pFA6a-link-yETSapphire-CaUra3 | depositor full sequence | sequence record 61121 | pFA6a-link-yETSapphire-CaUra3 sequence 4900 bps
TAACATGTCTAAAGGTGAAGAATTATTCACTGGTGTTGTCCCAATTTTGGTTGAATTAGATGGTGATGTT
AATGGTCACAAATTTTCTGTCTCCGGTGAAGGTGAAGGTGATGCTACTTACGGTAAATTGACCTTAAAAT
TTATTTGTACTACTGGTAAATTGCCAGTTCCATGGCCAACCTTAGTCACTACTTTTTCTTATGGTGTTAT
GGTTTTTGCTAGATACCCAGATCATATGAAACAACATGACTTTTTCAAGTCTGCCATGCCAGAAGGTTAT
GTTCAAGAAAGAACTATTTTTTTCAAAGATGACGGTAACTACAAGACCAGAGCTGAAGTCAAGTTTGAAG
GTGATACCTTAGTTAATAGAATCGAATTAAAAGGTATTGATTTTAAAGAAGATGGTAACATTTTAGGTCA
CAAATTGGAATACAACTTTAACTCTCACAATGTTTACATCATGGCTGACAAACAAAAGAATGGTATCAAA
GCTAACTTCAAAATTAGACACAACATTGAAGATGGTGGTGTTCAATTAGCTGACCATTATCAACAAAATA
CTCCAATTGGTGATGGTCCAGTCTTGTTACCAGACAACCATTACTTATCCATTCAATCTGCCTTATCCAA
AGATCCAAACGAAAAGAGAGACCACATGGTCTTGTTAGAATTTGTTACTGCTGCTGGTATTACCCATGGT
ATGGATGAATTGTACAAATAAGGCGCGCCACTTCTAAATAAGCGAATTTCTTATGATTTATGATTTTTAT
TATTAAATAAGTTATAAAAAAAATAAGTGTATACAAATTTTAAAGTGACTCTTAGGTTTTAAAACGAAAA
TTCTTATTCTTGAGTAACTCTTTCCTGTAGGTCAGGTTGCTTTCTCAGGTATAGTATGAGGTCGCTCTTA
TTGACCACACCTCTACCGGCAGATCCGCTAGGGATAACAGGGTAATATAGATCTGTTTAGCTTGCCTCGT
CCCCGCCGGGTCACCCGGCCAGCGACATGGAGGCCCAGAATACCCTCCTTGACAGTCTTGACGTGCGCAG
CTCAGGGGCATGATGTGACTGTCGCCCGTACATTTAGCCCATACATCCCCATGTATAATCATTTGCATCC
ATACATTTTGATGGCCGCACGGCGCGAAGCAAAAATTACGGCTCCTCGCTGCAGACCTGCGAGCAGGGAA
ACGCTCCCCTCACAGACGCGTTGAATTGTCCCCACGCCGCGCCCCTGTAGAGAAATATAAAAGGTTAGGA
TTTGCCACTGAGGTTCTTCTTTCATATACTTCCTTTTAAAATCTTGCTAGGATACAGTTCTCACATCACA
TCCGAACATAAACAACCATGACAGTCAACACTAAGACCTATAGTGAGAGAGCAGAAACTCATGCCTCACC
AGTAGCACAGCGATTATTTCGATTAATGGAACTGAAGAAAACCAATTTATGTGCATCAATTGACGTTGAT
ACCACTAAGGAATTCCTTGAATTAATTGATAAATTAGGTCCTTATGTATGCTTAATCAAGACTCATATTG
ATATAATCAATGATTTTTCCTATGAATCCACTATTGAACCATTATTAGAACTTTCACGTAAACATCAATT
TATGATTTTTGAAGATAGAAAATTTGCTGATATTGGTAATACCGTAAAGAAACAATATATTGGTGGAGTT
TATAAAATTAGTAGTTGGGCAGATATTACCAATGCTCATGGTGTCACTGGGAATGGAGTGGTTGAAGGAT
TAAAACAGGGAGCTAAAGAAACCACCACCAACCAAGAGCCAAGAGGGTTATTGATGTTAGCTGAATTATC
ATCAGTGGGATCATTAGCATATGGAGAATATTCTCAAAAAACTGTTGAAATTGCTAAATCCGATAAGGAA
TTTGTTATTGGATTTATTGCCCAACGTGATATGGGTGGCCAAGAAGAAGGATTTGATTGGCTTATTATGA
CACCTGGAGTTGGATTAGATGATAAAGGTGATGGATTAGGACAACAATATAGAACTGTTGATGAAGTTGT
TAGCACTGGAACTGATATTATCATTGTTGGTAGAGGATTGTTTGGTAAAGGAAGAGATCCAGATATTGAA
GGTAAAAGGTATAGAAATGCTGGTTGGAATGCTTATTTGAAAAAGACTGGCCAATTATAATCAGTACTGA
CAATAAAAAGATTCTTGTTTTCAAGAACTTGTCATTTGTATAGTTTTTTTATATTGTAGTTGTTCTATTT
TAATCAAATGTTAGCGTGATTTATATTTTTTTTCGCCTCGACATCATCTGCCCAGATGCGAAGTTAAGTG
CGCAGAAAGTAATATCATGCGTCAATCGTATGTGAATGCTGGTCGCTATACTGCTGTCGATTCGATACTA
ACGCCGCCATCCAGTGTCGAAAACGAGCTCGAATTCATCGATGATATCAGATCCACTAGTGGCCTATGCG
GCCGCGGATCTGCCGGTCTCCCTATAGTGAGTCGTATTAATTTCGATAAGCCAGGTTAACCTGCATTAAT
GAATCGGCCAACGCGCGGGGAGAGGCGGTTTGCGTATTGGGCGCTCTTCCGCTTCCTCGCTCACTGACTC
GCTGCGCTCGGTCGTTCGGCTGCGGCGAGCGGTATCAGCTCACTCAAAGGCGGTAATACGGTTATCCACA
GAATCAGGGGATAACGCAGGAAAGAACATGTGAGCAAAAGGCCAGCAAAAGGCCAGGAACCGTAAAAAGG
CCGCGTTGCTGGCGTTTTTCCATAGGCTCCGCCCCCCTGACGAGCATCACAAAAATCGACGCTCAAGTCA
GAGGTGGCGAAACCCGACAGGACTATAAAGATACCAGGCGTTTCCCCCTGGAAGCTCCCTCGTGCGCTCT
CCTGTTCCGACCCTGCCGCTTACCGGATACCTGTCCGCCTTTCTCCCTTCGGGAAGCGTGGCGCTTTCTC
AATGCTCACGCTGTAGGTATCTCAGTTCGGTGTAGGTCGTTCGCTCCAAGCTGGGCTGTGTGCACGAACC
CCCCGTTCAGCCCGACCGCTGCGCCTTATCCGGTAACTATCGTCTTGAGTCCAACCCGGTAAGACACGAC
TTATCGCCACTGGCAGCAGCCACTGGTAACAGGATTAGCAGAGCGAGGTATGTAGGCGGTGCTACAGAGT
TCTTGAAGTGGTGGCCTAACTACGGCTACACTAGAAGGACAGTATTTGGTATCTGCGCTCTGCTGAAGCC
AGTTACCTTCGGAAAAAGAGTTGGTAGCTCTTGATCCGGCAAACAAACCACCGCTGGTAGCGGTGGTTTT
TTTGTTTGCAAGCAGCAGATTACGCGCAGAAAAAAAGGATCTCAAGAAGATCCTTTGATCTTTTCTACGG
GGTCTGACGCTCAGTGGAACGAAAACTCACGTTAAGGGATTTTGGTCATGAGATTATCAAAAAGGATCTT
CACCTAGATCCTTTTAAATTAAAAATGAAGTTTTAAATCAATCTAAAGTATATATGAGTAAACTTGGTCT
GACAGTTACCAATGCTTAATCAGTGAGGCACCTATCTCAGCGATCTGTCTATTTCGTTCATCCATAGTTG
CCTGACTCCCCGTCGTGTAGATAACTACGATACGGGAGGGCTTACCATCTGGCCCCAGTGCTGCAATGAT
ACCGCGAGACCCACGCTCACCGGCTCCAGATTTATCAGCAATAAACCAGCCAGCCGGAAGGGCCGAGCGC
AGAAGTGGTCCTGCAACTTTATCCGCCTCCATCCAGTCTATTAATTGTTGCCGGGAAGCTAGAGTAAGTA
GTTCGCCAGTTAATAGTTTGCGCAACGTTGTTGCCATTGCTACAGGCATCGTGGTGTCACGCTCGTCGTT
TGGTATGGCTTCATTCAGCTCCGGTTCCCAACGATCAAGGCGAGTTACATGATCCCCCATGTTGTGCAAA
AAAGCGGTTAGCTCCTTCGGTCCTCCGATCGTTGTCAGAAGTAAGTTGGCCGCAGTGTTATCACTCATGG
TTATGGCAGCACTGCATAATTCTCTTACTGTCATGCCATCCGTAAGATGCTTTTCTGTGACTGGTGAGTA
CTCAACCAAGTCATTCTGAGAATAGTGTATGCGGCGACCGAGTTGCTCTTGCCCGGCGTCAATACGGGAT
AATACCGCGCCACATAGCAGAACTTTAAAAGTGCTCATCATTGGAAAACGTTCTTCGGGGCGAAAACTCT
CAAGGATCTTACCGCTGTTGAGATCCAGTTCGATGTAACCCACTCGTGCACCCAACTGATCTTCAGCATC
TTTTACTTTCACCAGCGTTTCTGGGTGAGCAAAAACAGGAAGGCAAAATGCCGCAAAAAAGGGAATAAGG
GCGACACGGAAATGTTGAATACTCATACTCTTCCTTTTTCAATATTATTGAAGCATTTATCAGGGTTATT
GTCTCATGAGCGGATACATATTTGAATGTATTTAGAAAAATAAACAAATAGGGGTTCCGCGCACATTTCC
CCGAAAAGTGCCACCTGACGTCTAAGAAACCATTATTATCATGACATTAACCTATAAAAATAGGCGTATC
ACGAGGCCCTTTCGTCTCGCGCGTTTCGGTGATGACGGTGAAAACCTCTGACACATGCAGCTCCCGGAGA
CGGTCACAGCTTGTCTGTAAGCGGATGCCGGGAGCAGACAAGCCCGTCAGGGCGCGTCAGCGGGTGTTGG
CGGGTGTCGGGGCTGGCTTAACTATGCGGCATCAGAGCAGATTGTACTGAGAGTGCACCATATGGACATA
TTGTCGTTAGAACGCGGCTACAATTAATACATAACCTTATGTATCATACACATACGATTTAGGTGACACT
ATAGAACGCGGCCGCCAGCTGAAGCTTCGTACGCTGCAGGTCGACGGATCGGTGACGGTGCTGGTTTAAT
