>Addgene plasmid #44650 | pFA6a-link-yETSapphire-CaUra3 | addgene partial sequence | sequence record 63587 | SP6 5'-ATTTAGGTGACACTATAG-3'
ATCGGTGACGGTGCTGGTTTAATTAACATGTCTAAAGGTGAAGAATTATTCACTGGTGTTGTCCCAATTT
TGGTTGAATTAGATGGTGATGTTAATGGTCACAAATTTTCTGTCTCCGGTGAAGGTGAAGGTGATGCTAC
TTACGGTAAATTGACCTTAAAATTTATTTGTACTACTGGTAAATTGCCAGTTCCATGGCCAACCTTAGTC
ACTACTTTTTCTTATGGTGTTATGGTTTTTGCTAGATACCCAGATCATATGAAACAACATGACTTTTTCA
AGTCTGCCATGCCAGAAGGTTATGTTCAAGAAAGAACTATTTTTTTCAAAGATGACGGTAACTACAAGAC
CAGAGCTGAAGTCAAGTTTGAAGGTGATACCTTAGTTAATAGAATCGAATTAAAAGGTATTGATTTTAAA
GAAGATGGTAACATTTTAGGTCACAAATTGGAATACAACTTTAACTCTCACAATGTTTACATCATGGCTG
ACAAACAAAAGAATGGTATCAAAGCTAACTTCAAAATTAGACACAACATTGAAGATGGTGGTGTTCAATT
AGCTGACCATTATCAACAAAATACTCCAATTGGTGATGGTCCAGTCTTGTTACCAGACAACCATTACTTA
TCCATTCAATCTGCCTTATCCAAAGATCCAAACGAAAAGAGAGACCACATGGTCTTGTTAGAATTTGTTA
CTGCTGCTGGTATTACCCATGGTATTGATGAATTGTACAAATAAGGCGCGCCACTTCTAAATAAGCGAAT
TTCTTATG
