>Addgene plasmid #44650 | pFA6a-link-yETSapphire-CaUra3 | addgene partial sequence | sequence record 63609 | T7 5'-TAATACGACTCACTATAGGG-3'
GGATCTGATATCATCGATGAATTCGAGCTCGTTTTCGACACTGGATGGCGGCGTTAGTATCGAATCGACA
GCAGTATAGCGACCAGCATTCACATACGATTGACGCATGATATTACTTTCTGCGCACTTAACTTCGCATC
TGGGCAGATGATGTCGAGGCGAAAAAAAATATAAATCACGCTAACATTTGATTAAAATAGAACAACTACA
ATATAAAAAAACTATACAAATGACAAGTTCTTGAAAACAAGAATCTTTTTATTGTCAGTACTGATTATAA
TTGGCCAGTCTTTTTCAAATAAGCATTCCAACCAGCATCTCTATACCTTTTACCTTCAATATCTGGATCT
CTTCCTTTACCAAACAATCCTCTACCAACAATGATAATATCAGTTCCAGTGCTAACAACTTCATCAACAG
TTCTATATTGTTGTCCTAATCCATCACCTTTATCATCTAATCCAACTCCAGGTGTCATAATAAGCCAATC
AAATCCTTCTTCTTGTCCACCCATATCACGTTGGGCAATAAATCCAATAACAAATTCCTTATCGGATTTA
GCAATTTCAACAGTTTTTTGAGAATATTCTCCATATGCTAATGATCCCACTGATGATAATTCAGCTAACA
TCAATAACCCTCTTGGCTCTTGGTTGGTGGTGGTTTCTTTAGCTCCCTGTTTTAATCCTTCAACTACTCC
ATTCCCAGTGACACCATGAGCATTAGTAATATCTGCCCAACTACTAATTTTATAAACTCCACCAATATAT
TGTTTCTTCACGGTATTACCAATATCAGCAAATTTTCTATCTTCAAAAATCATAAATTGATGTTTACGTG
